>Addgene plasmid #63755 | pCVD432 | addgene partial sequence | sequence record 108091 | M13-F20 5'-TGTAAAACGACGGCCAGT-3'
TATTATACTCATTTCTTGCAATAAATGCTTATCTGTTTTCGACACAGACTCTGGCGAAAGACTGTATCAT
TGATAATTTCTTTCAGAAAAGCATCCAGTTTAATTCTTATTCTCTTGATATCGAAGAGTTAGATATTAAT
AAACATAACAATATAAAAACGATGTTACCAGATATAAATATAGGGTTAGGGCAGTATATAAACAACAATC
AATGGTTCTCATCTATTACAGACAGCCATTTTTATTTATCATTATCCTATAATCTTCTATCGGCTTATGA
AGCAAAAATGCAGAATAATAAATTGGATATTGCTAATTATTTAAAATATATTGAAATGCTTAGTGAGAGG
AACAACTACATAATTAATTTGTTCTCGGAAATTATTAACTATAAGATAAAAAAATCTCACCTGATGTTGA
TGCTCGAGAGATATAGGAAGCTCAATAAAGAATACGAAATTGCAAAGCATAAAATGTCAATTGGATTAAT
ATCTGCTCTTGATGTAGAGATGATATATAATATTTTACAAAAAATCAGGTTTGATATTGATGTCCTTGAG
GAGGAGGAAAGTTTACTGTCAGATAAAATCTCGAGAGAATATCATGTTCCTGAGAGTGCAATCCCAGACA
TTACATATCATAAGTTAAAAGAGTGTAAAACAGCGGATTTCTATACATTATTAGCTGAAAACAAAAAACT
CAAGATTAAGGCTGCTGATATAGATAATGATATAAGGAAACTATCTGAGATCCTCTAGAGTCGACCTGCA
GGCATGCAAGCTTGGCGTAATCATGGTCATAGCTGTTTCCTGTGTGAAATTGTTATCCGCTCACAATTCC
ACACAACATACGAGCCGGA
