>Addgene plasmid #63755 | pCVD432 | addgene partial sequence | sequence record 108176 | M13pUC-Rev 5'-AGCGGATAACAATTTCACACAGG-3'
GCCTGCAGGTCGACTCTAGAGGATCTCAGATAGTTTCCTTATATCATTATCTATATCAGCAGCCTTAATC
TTGAGTTTTTTGTTTTCAGCTAATAATGTATAGAAATCCGCTGTTTTACACTCTTTTAACTTATGATATG
TAATGTCTGGGATTGCACTCTCAGGAACATGATATTCTCTCGAGATTTTATCTGACAGTAAACTTTCCTC
CTCCTCAAGGACATCAATATCAAACCTGATTTTTTGTAAAATATTATATATCATCTCTACATCAAGAGCA
GATATTAATCCAATTGACATTTTATGCTTTGCAATTTCGTATTCTTTATTGAGCTTCCTATATCTCTCGA
GCATCAACATCAGGTGAGATTTTTTTATCTTATAGTTAATAATTTCCGAGAACAAATTAATTATGTAGTT
GTTCCTCTCACTAAGCATTTCAATATATTTTAAATAATTAGCAATATCCAATTTATTATTCTGCATTTTT
GCTTCATAAGCCGATAGAAGATTATAGGATAATGATAAATAAAAATGGCTGTCTGTAATAGATGAGAACC
ATTGATTGTTGTTTATATACTGCCCTAACCCTATATTTATATCTGGTAACATCGTTTTTATATTGTTATG
TTTATTAATATCTAACTCTTCGATATCAAGAGAATAAGAATTAAACTGGATGCTTTTCTGAAAGAAATTA
TCAATGATACAGTCTTTCGCCAGAGTCTGTGTCGAAAACAGATAAGCATTTATTGCAAGAAATGAGTATA
ATATGTGTCTCACTCGATCCCCGGGTACCGAGCTCGAATTCACTGGCCGTCGTTTTACAACGTCGTGACT
GG
