>Addgene plasmid #63755 | pCVD432 | depositor partial sequence | sequence record 124587 | pCVD432 sequence 765 bps
ATCGAGTGAGACACATATTATACTCATTTCTTGCAATAAATGCTTATCTGTTTTCGACACAGACTCTGGC
GAAAGACTGTATCATTGATAATTTCTTTCAGAAAAGCATCCAGTTTAATTCTTATTCTCTTGATATCGAA
GAGTTAGATATTAATAAACATAACAATATAAAANCGATGTTACCAGATATAAATATAGGGTTAGGGCAGT
ATATAAACAACAATCAATGGTTCTCATCTATTACAGACAGCCATTTTTATTTATCATTATCCTATAATCT
TCTATCGGCTTATGAAGCAAAAATGCAGAATAATAAATTGGATATTGCTAATTATTTAAAATATATTGAA
ATGCTTAGTGAGAGGAACAACTACATAATTAATTTGCTCTCGGAAATTATTAACTATAAGATAAAAAAAT
CTCACCTGATGTTGATGCTCGAGAGATATAGGAAGCTCAATAAAGAATACGAAATTGCAAAGCATAAAAT
GTCAATTGGATTAATATCTGCTCTTGATGTAGAGATGATATATAATATTTTACAAAAAATCAGGTTTGAT
ATTGATGTCCTTGAGGAGGAGGAAAGTTTACTGTCAGATAAAATCTCGAGAGAATATCATGTTCCTGAGA
GTGCAATCCCAGACATTACATATCATAAGTTAAAAGAGTGTAAAACAGCGGATTTCTATACATTATTAGC
TGAAAACAAAAAACTCAAGATTAAGGCTGCTGATATAGATAATGATATAAGGAAACTATCTGAGA
