[The description below was written by a language model from this plasmid's Addgene catalogue record.]
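Description:
pCVD432 is a small bacterial cloning plasmid built on pUC19 that serves as the source of a diagnostic DNA probe for enteroaggregative Escherichia coli (EAggEC). The backbone is catalogued as a bacterial expression vector, but the construct functions as a carrier for a probe fragment rather than as a means of producing a protein. It is propagated in E. coli under ampicillin selection. As a pUC19 derivative it would be expected to carry that vector's standard origin of replication and beta-lactamase marker, although the record lists copy number as unknown and provides no feature table to confirm individual elements.

The insert is a fragment of roughly 1 kb, generated by Sau3AI digestion of a plasmid designated 17-2 and ligated into the BamHI site of the pUC19 polylinker, a compatible-end cloning that places it within the multiple cloning site. The catalogue also lists EcoRI and PstI as the 5′ and 3′ cloning sites. These flank BamHI in the pUC19 polylinker and so may be the sites used to release the fragment, but the record does not say this, nor whether they remain intact. No gene product, promoter of interest, tag or reporter is described for the insert, and its biological function is not stated beyond a linked sequence database entry.

The intended use is hybridisation-based identification of EAggEC, a diarrhoeal pathogen. The fragment is used as a sensitive and specific probe to distinguish enteroaggregative strains from other E. coli isolates.
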