Addgene plasmid #63755: pCVD432
Purpose: Probe fragment for EAggEC. ca 1 Kb Sau3a1 fragment from plasmid 17-2, cloned into the BamHI site of pUC19.
Depositing lab: James Kaper. Depositing organization: University of Maryland, Baltimore. Publication: A sensitive and specific DNA probe to identify enteroaggregative Escherichia coli, a recently discovered diarrheal pathogen. Baudry B, Savarino SJ, Vial P, Kaper JB, Levine MM. J Infect Dis. 1990 Jun;161(6):1249-51. PubMed 2189007.
Backbone
  Vector backbone: pUC19
  Vector type: Bacterial Expression
Growth in bacteria
  Bacterial resistance: Ampicillin, 100 μg/mL
  Growth temperature: 37°C
  Growth strain: DH5alpha
  Copy number: Unknown
Gene/Insert
  Gene/Insert name: EAggEC
  GenBank ID: X81423.1
  Cloning method: Restriction Enzyme; 5′ cloning site EcoRI (unknown if destroyed); 3′ cloning site PstI (unknown if destroyed)
  Sequencing primers: 5′ pBRrevBam
Terms and licenses: Academic/Nonprofit Terms; Industry Terms: Not Available to Industry
Depositor comments: DNA probe for the identification of enteroaggregative E. coli
How to cite: pCVD432 was a gift from James Kaper (Addgene plasmid # 63755 ; http://n2t.net/addgene:63755 ; RRID:Addgene_63755)
